>Addgene plasmid #39184 | CDKL2 | depositor partial sequence | sequence record 49235 | CDKL2 sequence 1045 bps
CCATGGGCCACCATCATCATCATCATTCTTCTGGTGTAGATCTGGGTACCGAGAACCTGTACTTCCAATC
CATGGAAAAATATGAAAACCTGGGTTTGGTTGGAGAAGGGAGTTATGGAATGGTGATGAAGTGTAGGAAT
AAAGATACTGGAAGAATTGTGGCCATAAAGAAGTTCTTAGAAAGTGACGATGACAAAATGGTTAAAAAGA
TTGCAATGCGAGAAATCAAGTTACTAAAGCAACTTAGGCATGAAAACTTGGTGAATCTCTTGGAAGTGTG
TAAGAAAAAAAAACGATGGTACCTAGTCTTTGAATTTGTTGACCACACAATTCTTGATGACTTGGAGCTC
TTTCCAAATGGACTAGACTACCAAGTAGTTCAAAAGTATTTGTTTCAGATTATTAATGGAATTGGATTTT
GTCACAGTCACAATATCATACACAGAGATATAAAGCCAGAGAATATATTAGTCTCCCAGTCTGGCGTTGT
CAAGCTATGCGATTTTGGATTTGCGCGAACATTGGCAGCTCCTGGGGAGGTTTATGATGATGAAGTGGCA
ACCCGATGGTACAGAGCTCCAGAACTATTGGTTGGTGATGTCAAGTATGGCAAGGCTGTTGATGTGTGGG
CCATTGGTTGTCTGGTAACTGAAATGTTCATGGGGGAACCCCTATTTCCTGGAGATTCTGATATTGATCA
GCTATATCATATTATGATGTGTTTAGGTAATCTAATTCCAAGGCATCAGGAGCTTTTTAATAAAAATCCT
GTGTTTGCTGGAGTAAGGTTGCCTGAAATCAAGGAAAGAGAACCTCTTGAAAGACGCTATCCTAAGCTCT
CTGAAGTGGTGATAGATTTAGCAAAGAAATGCTTACATATTGACCCCGACAAAAGACCCTTCTGTGCTGA
GCTCCTACACCATGATTTCTTTCAAATGGATGGATTTGCTGAGAGGTTTTCCCAAGAACTACAGTTAAAA
GTACAGAAAGATGCCTGACAGTAAAGGTGGATACGGATCCGAATTCGAGCTCCGTCGACAAGCTT
