>Addgene plasmid #39184 | CDKL2 | addgene partial sequence | sequence record 52760 | fbac-1 5'-tattcataccgtcccacca-3'
CGAACCATGGGCCACCATCATCATCATCATTCTTCTGGTGTAGATCTGGGTACCGAGAACCTGTACTTCC
AATCCATGGAAAAATATGAAAACCTGGGTTTGGTTGGAGAAGGGAGTTATGGAATGGTGATGAAGTGTAG
GAATAAAGATACTGGAAGAATTGTGGCCATAAAGAAGTTCTTAGAAAGTGACGATGACAAAATGGTTAAA
AAGATTGCAATGCGAGAAATCAAGTTACTAAAGCAACTTAGGCATGAAAACTTGGTGAATCTCTTGGAAG
TGTGTAAGAAAAAAAAACGATGGTACCTAGTCTTTGAATTTGTTGACCACACAATTCTTGATGACTTGGA
GCTCTTTCCAAATGGACTAGACTACCAAGTAGTTCAAAAGTATTTGTTTCAGATTATTAATGGAATTGGA
TTTTGTCACAGTCACAATATCATACACAGAGATATAAAGCCAGAGAATATATTAGTCTCCCAGTCTGGCG
TTGTCAAGCTATGCGATTTTGGATTTGCGCGAACATTGGCAGCTCCTGGGGAGGTTTATGATGATGAAGT
GGCAACCCGATGGTACAGAGCTCCAGAACTATTGGTTGGTGATGTCAAGTATGGCAAGGCTGTTGATGTG
TGGGCCATTGGTTGTCTGGTAACTGAAATGTTCATGGGGGAACCCCTATTTCCTGGAGATTCTGATATTG
ATCAGCTATATCATATTATGATGTGTTTAGGTAATCTAATTCCAAGGCATCAGGAGCTTTTTAATAAAAA
TCCTGTGTTTGCTGGAGTA
