[The description below was written by a language model from this plasmid's Addgene catalogue record.]
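Description:
CDKL2 is a baculovirus expression construct built on the pFB-LIC-Bse backbone, a pFastBac-type transfer vector adapted for ligation-independent cloning. It is maintained in E. coli as a high-copy plasmid under ampicillin selection. Vectors of this family are normally used to move the expression cassette into a baculoviral genome for protein production in insect cells. However, no feature table is available here, so the promoter, transposition elements and origin of replication are not stated in the record.

The insert is a human kinase fragment of about 1,045 bp, introduced by ligation-independent cloning and fused at its N-terminus to a His tag followed by a TEV protease site. This arrangement allows metal-affinity purification and then proteolytic removal of the tag. The stated purpose is protein production for structure determination, and the record warns that the insert may not be the full open reading frame, which is consistent with a truncated construct covering a crystallisable domain.

The catalogue entry is internally inconsistent about the gene's identity. The plasmid name and the alternative name (cyclin-dependent kinase-like 2, CDC2-related kinase, with an associated PDB structure entry) point to CDKL2. The gene/insert name and linked Entrez gene fields instead list CDKL3 (also known as NKIAMRE). The record alone does not resolve this discrepancy, so users should confirm the insert's identity by sequencing before relying on either annotation.
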