Addgene plasmid #39184: CDKL2
Purpose: Baculovirus expression for structure determination; may not be full ORF
Depositing lab: Nicola Burgess-Brown. Depositing organization: University of Oxford.
Backbone
  Vector backbone: pFB-LIC-Bse
  Backbone manufacturer: SGC
  Vector type: Baculovirus Expression
Growth in bacteria
  Bacterial resistance: Ampicillin, 100 μg/mL
  Growth temperature: 37°C
  Growth strain: Mach1
  Copy number: High Copy
Gene/Insert
  Gene/Insert name: CDKL3 (alt names: cyclin-dependent kinase-like 2 (CDC2-related kinase); PDB:4AAA)
  Species: H. sapiens (human)
  Insert size (bp): 1045
  Entrez Gene: CDKL3 (a.k.a. NKIAMRE)
  Tag / fusion protein: His Tev (N terminal on insert)
  Cloning method: Ligation Independent Cloning
  Sequencing primers: 5′ Fbac-1; 3′ Fbac-2
Terms and licenses: Academic/Nonprofit Terms; Industry Terms: Not Available to Industry
How to cite: CDKL2 was a gift from Nicola Burgess-Brown (Addgene plasmid # 39184 ; http://n2t.net/addgene:39184 ; RRID:Addgene_39184)
